Addgene plasmid #29740: pTH340-SUP45(1-242)-GalBD
Depositing lab: Tobias von der Haar. Depositing organization: London and South East University Group (LASE).
Backbone
  Vector backbone: pGBKT7
  Backbone manufacturer: Clontech
  Backbone size w/o insert (bp): 7267
  Vector type: Yeast Expression
  Selectable markers: TRP1
Growth in bacteria
  Bacterial resistance: Kanamycin, 50 μg/mL
  Growth temperature: 37°C
  Growth strain: DH5alpha
  Copy number: High Copy
Gene/Insert
  Gene/Insert name: SUP45 (alt name: eRF1, N- and M-domains)
  Species: S. cerevisiae (budding yeast)
  Insert size (bp): 837
  Mutation: Codons 1-242 of the yeast SUP45 gene only
  GenBank ID: NM_001178491
  Entrez Gene: SUP45 (a.k.a. YBR143C, SAL4, SUP1, SUP47)
  Tag / fusion protein: Gal Activation domain (N terminal on backbone); Myc (N terminal on insert)
  Cloning method: Restriction Enzyme; 5′ cloning site NcoI (not destroyed); 3′ cloning site PstI (not destroyed)
  Sequencing primers: 5′ n/a
Terms and licenses: Academic/Nonprofit Terms; Industry Terms: Not Available to Industry
How to cite: pTH340-SUP45(1-242)-GalBD was a gift from Tobias von der Haar (Addgene plasmid # 29740 ; http://n2t.net/addgene:29740 ; RRID:Addgene_29740)
