[The description below was written by a language model from this plasmid's Addgene catalogue record and pLannotate feature annotations shown in this document.]
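Description:
pTH340-SUP45(1-242)-GalBD is a yeast expression plasmid built on the Clontech pGBKT7 backbone, the "bait" vector of GAL4-based yeast two-hybrid systems. It is an E. coli–yeast shuttle vector. A high-copy ColE1/pUC-type origin and a Tn5 NeoR/KanR gene driven by the bla (AmpR) promoter provide propagation and kanamycin selection in bacteria. The 2μ origin and the TRP1 auxotrophic marker, under its own promoter, maintain it in trp1 yeast strains. An f1 origin is also present, along with several short annotated fragments (lacI, lacZα, rop, bom, ble, poly(A) signals) that appear to be backbone remnants.

The expression cassette runs from the S. cerevisiae ADH1 promoter through the GAL4 DNA-binding domain and into a fragment of yeast SUP45, which encodes the translation termination factor eRF1. It ends with T7 and ADH1 terminators. The insert covers only codons 1–242, described as the N- and M-domains, and was cloned between NcoI and PstI sites that were both retained. The catalogue also lists a Myc epitope at the N terminus of the insert; this is not separately annotated in the feature table but would fall in the gap between the T7 promoter and the SUP45 coding sequence. The T7 promoter sits downstream of the GAL4 domain, so it allows in vitro transcription and translation of the insert without the GAL4 fusion.

The catalogue's tag field says "Gal Activation domain", but the plasmid name, the pGBKT7 backbone and the sequence annotation all point to the GAL4 DNA-binding domain. The record gives no explicit purpose. The design suits two-hybrid mapping of proteins that interact with the N-terminal and middle domains of eRF1.
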