Features (pLannotate 1.2.2; 24 found; start..end, strand, type, name):
     30..734     +  promoter       ADH1 promoter: S. cerevisiae ADH1; promoter for alcohol dehydrogenase 1
    762..1202    +  CDS            GAL4 DNA binding domain: DNA binding domain of the GAL4 transcriptional activator; Saccharomyces cerevisiae GAL4 (truncated)
   1213..1231    +  promoter       T7 promoter: promoter for bacteriophage T7 RNA polymerase
   1296..2117    +  CDS            SUP45 (fragment): ERF1_YEAST - Also known as SAL4, SUP1. Experimental evidence at protein level: Swiss-Prot protein existence level 1. Directs the termination of nascent peptide synthesis (translation) in response to the termination codons UAA, UAG and UGA. From Saccharomyces cerevisiae (strain ATCC 204508 / S288c) (Baker's yeast).
   2138..2185    +  terminator     T7 terminator: transcription terminator for bacteriophage T7 RNA polymerase
   2212..2399    +  terminator     ADH1 terminator: S. cerevisiae ADH1; transcription terminator for the S. cerevisiae alcohol dehydrogenase 1 (ADH1) gene
   2447..2463    -  protein_bind   lac operator: The lac repressor binds to the lac operator to inhibit transcription in E. coli. This inhibition can be relieved by adding lactose or isopropyl-β-D-thiogalactopyranoside (IPTG). lac repressor encoded by lacI
   2471..2501    -  promoter       lac promoter: promoter for the E. coli lac operon
   2516..2537    -  protein_bind   CAP binding site: CAP binding activates transcription in the presence of cAMP. E. coli catabolite activator protein
   2550..2642    -  CDS            lacI (fragment): lac repressor; lacI; The lac repressor binds to the lac operator to inhibit transcription in E. coli. This inhibition can be relieved by adding lactose or isopropyl-β-D-thiogalactopyranoside (IPTG).
   2825..3413    -  rep_origin     ori: high-copy-number ColE1/pMB1/pBR322/pUC origin of replication
   3635..3651    +  polyA_signal   bGH poly(A) signal (fragment): bovine growth hormone polyadenylation signal
   3742..3789    -  polyA_signal   HSV TK poly(A) signal: herpes simplex virus thymidine kinase polyadenylation signal (Cole and Stacy, 1985)
   3848..3997    -  CDS            ble (fragment): BLE_KLEPN - Experimental evidence at protein level: Swiss-Prot protein existence level 1. Binding protein with a strong affinity to the bleomycin family of antibiotics. Binds to CL990; an antimitotic-antibiotic compound. From Klebsiella pneumoniae.
   4022..4816    -  CDS            NeoR/KanR: aminoglycoside phosphotransferase from Tn5; aph(3')-II (or nptII); confers resistance to neomycin, kanamycin, and G418 (Geneticin®)
   4817..4921    -  promoter       AmpR promoter: bla
   4948..6290    -  rep_origin     2μ ori: yeast 2μ plasmid origin of replication
   6358..6393    +  CDS            rop (fragment): Rop protein, which maintains plasmids at low copy number; rop
   6495..6544    +  misc_feature   bom (fragment): basis of mobility region from pBR322
   6683..6830    +  promoter       TRP1 promoter: S. cerevisiae TRP1
   6831..7505    +  CDS            TRP1: phosphoribosylanthranilate isomerase, required for tryptophan biosynthesis; S. cerevisiae TRP1; yeast auxotrophic marker
   7556..7607    +  misc_feature   bom (fragment): basis of mobility region from pBR322
   7608..8063    -  rep_origin     f1 ori (sequence partly withheld): f1 bacteriophage origin of replication; arrow indicates direction of (+) strand synthesis
   8067..29      -  CDS            lacZα (fragment) (across the origin): LacZα fragment of β-galactosidase; lacZ fragment
>Addgene plasmid #29740 | pTH340-SUP45(1-242)-GalBD | depositor full sequence | sequence record 13824 | Author sequence
CGGTGCGGGCCTCTTCGCTATTACGCCAGATCCTTTTGTTGTTTCCGGGTGTACAATATGGACTTCCTCT
TTTCTGGCAACCAAACCCATACATCGGGATTCCTATAATACCTTCGTTGGTCTCCCTAACATGTAGGTGG
CGGAGGGGAGATATACAATAGAACAGATACCAGACAAGACATAATGGGCTAAACAAGACTACACCAATTA
CACTGCCTCATTGATGGTGGTACATAACGAACTAATACTGTAGCCCTAGACTTGATAGCCATCATCATAT
CGAAGTTTCACTACCCTTTTTCCATTTGCCATCTATTGAAGTAATAATAGGCGCATGCAACTTCTTTTCT
TTTTTTTTCTTTTCTCTCTCCCCCGTTGTTGTCTCACCATATCCGCAATGACAAAAAAAATGATGGAAGA
CACTAAAGGAAAAAATTAACGACAAAGACAGCACCAACAGATGTCGTTGTTCCAGAGCTGATGAGGGGTA
TCTCGAAGCACACGAAACTTTTTCCTTCCTTCATTCACGCACACTACTCTCTAATGAGCAACGGTATACG
GCCTTCCTTCCAGTTACTTGAATTTGAAATAAAAAAAGTTTGCTGTCTTGCTATCAAGTATAAATAGACC
TGCAATTATTAATCTTTTGTTTCCTCGTCATTGTTCTCGTTCCCTTTCTTCCTTGTTTCTTTTTCTGCAC
AATATTTCAAGCTATACCAAGCATACAATCAACTCCAAGCTTGAAGCAAGCCTCCTGAAAGATGAAGCTA
CTGTCTTCTATCGAACAAGCATGCGATATTTGCCGACTTAAAAAGCTCAAGTGCTCCAAAGAAAAACCGA
AGTGCGCCAAGTGTCTGAAGAACAACTGGGAGTGTCGCTACTCTCCCAAAACCAAAAGGTCTCCGCTGAC
TAGGGCACATCTGACAGAAGTGGAATCAAGGCTAGAAAGACTGGAACAGCTATTTCTACTGATTTTTCCT
CGAGAAGACCTTGACATGATTTTGAAAATGGATTCTTTACAGGATATAAAAGCATTGTTAACAGGATTAT
TTGTACAAGATAATGTGAATAAAGATGCCGTCACAGATAGATTGGCTTCAGTGGAGACTGATATGCCTCT
AACATTGAGACAGCATAGAATAAGTGCGACATCATCATCGGAAGAGAGTAGTAACAAAGGTCAAAGACAG
TTGACTGTATCGCCGGAATTTGTAATACGACTCACTATAGGGCGAGCCGCCATCATGGAGGAGCAGAAGC
TGATCTCAGAGGAGGACCTGCATATGGCCATGGAGATGGATAACGAGGTTGAAAAAAATATTGAGATCTG
GAAGGTCAAGAAGTTGGTCCAATCTTTAGAAAAAGCTAGAGGTAATGGTACTTCTATGATTTCCTTAGTT
ATTCCTCCTAAGGGTCAAATTCCACTGTACCAAAAAATGTTAACAGATGAATATGGTACTGCCTCGAATA
TTAAATCTAGGGTTAATCGTCTTTCCGTTTTATCTGCTATCACTTCCACCCAACAAAAGTTGAAGCTATA
TAATACTTTGCCCAAGAACGGTTTAGTTTTATATTGTGGTGATATCATCACTGAAGATGGTAAAGAAAAA
AAGGTCACTTTTGACATCGAACCTTACAAACCTATCAACACATCCTTATATTTGTGTGATAACAAATTTC
ATACAGAAGTTCTTTCGGAATTGCTTCAAGCTGACGACAAGTTCGGTTTTATAGTCATGGACGGTCAAGG
TACTTTGTTTGGTTCTGTGTCCGGTAATACGAGAACTGTTTTACATAAATTTACTGTCGATCTGCCAAAA
AAGCATGGTAGAGGTGGTCAATCTGCGCTTCGTTTTGCTCGTTTAAGAGAAGAAAAAAGACATAATTATG
TGAGAAAGGTCGCCGAAGTTGCTGTTCAAAATTTTATTACTAATGACAAAGTCAATGTTAAGGGTTTAAT
TTTAGCTGGTTCTGCTGACTTTAAGACCGATTTGGCTAAATCTGAATTATTCGATCCAAGACTAGCATGT
AAGGTTATTTCCATCGTGGATGTTTCTTATGGTGGTGAAAACGGTTTCAACCAGGCTATCGAACTTTCTG
CCGAAGCGTTGGCCAATTAACTGCAGCGGCCGCATAACTAGCATAACCCCTTGGGGCCTCTAAACGGGTC
TTGAGGGGTTTTTTGCGCGCTTGCAGCCAAGCTAATTCCGGGCGAATTTCTTATGATTTATGATTTTTAT
TATTAAATAAGTTATAAAAAAAATAAGTGTATACAAATTTTAAAGTGACTCTTAGGTTTTAAAACGAAAA
TTCTTATTCTTGAGTAACTCTTTCCTGTAGGTCAGGTTGCTTTCTCAGGTATAGCATGAGGTCGCTCTTA
TTGACCACACCTCTACCGGCATGCAAGCTTGGCGTAATCATGGTCATAGCTGTTTCCTGTGTGAAATTGT
TATCCGCTCACAATTCCACACAACATACGAGCCGGAAGCATAAAGTGTAAAGCCTGGGGTGCCTAATGAG
TGAGGTAACTCACATTAATTGCGTTGCGCTCACTGCCCGCTTTCCAGTCGGGAAACCTGTCGTGCCAGCT
GCATTAATGAATCGGCCAACGCGCGGGGAGAGGCGGTTTGCGTATTGGGCGCTCTTCCGCTTCCTCGCTC
ACTGACTCGCTGCGCTCGGTCGTTCGGCTGCGGCGAGCGGTATCAGCTCACTCAAAGGCGGTAATACGGT
TATCCACAGAATCAGGGGATAACGCAGGAAAGAACATGTGAGCAAAAGGCCAGCAAAAGGCCAGGAACCG
TAAAAAGGCCGCGTTGCTGGCGTTTTTCCATAGGCTCCGCCCCCCTGACGAGCATCACAAAAATCGACGC
TCAAGTCAGAGGTGGCGAAACCCGACAGGACTATAAAGATACCAGGCGTTTCCCCCTGGAAGCTCCCTCG
TGCGCTCTCCTGTTCCGACCCTGCCGCTTACCGGATACCTGTCCGCCTTTCTCCCTTCGGGAAGCGTGGC
GCTTTCTCATAGCTCACGCTGTAGGTATCTCAGTTCGGTGTAGGTCGTTCGCTCCAAGCTGGGCTGTGTG
CACGAACCCCCCGTTCAGCCCGACCGCTGCGCCTTATCCGGTAACTATCGTCTTGAGTCCAACCCGGTAA
GACACGACTTATCGCCACTGGCAGCAGCCACTGGTAACAGGATTAGCAGAGCGAGGTATGTAGGCGGTGC
TACAGAGTTCTTGAAGTGGTGGCCTAACTACGGCTACACTAGAAGGACAGTATTTGGTATCTGCGCTCTG
CTGAAGCCAGTTACCTTCGGAAAAAGAGTTGGTAGCTCTTGATCCGGCAAACAAACCACCGCTGGTAGCG
GTGGTTTTTTTGTTTGCAAGCAGCAGATTACGCGCAGAAAAAAAGGATCTCAAGAAGATCCTTTGATCTT
TTCTACGGGGTCTGACGCTCAGTGGAACGAAAACTCACGTTAAGGGATTTTGGTCATGAGATTATCAAAA
AGGATCTTCACCTAGATCCTTTTAAATTAAAAATGAAGTTTTAAATCAATCTAAAGTATATATGAGTAAC
CTGAGGCTATGGCAGGGCCTGCCGCCCCGACGTTGGCTGCGAGCCCTGGGCCTTCACCCGAACTTGGGGG
GTGGGGTGGGGAAAAGGAAGAAACGCGGGCGTATTGGCCCCAATGGGGTCTCGGTGGGGTATCGACAGAG
TGCCAGCCCTGGGACCGAACCCCGCGTTTATGAACAAACGACCCAACACCGTGCGTTTTATTCTGTCTTT
TTATTGCCGTCATAGCGCGGGTTCCTTCCGGTATTGTCTCCTTCCGTGTTTCAGTTAGCCTCCCCCTAGG
GTGGGCGAAGAACTCCAGCATGAGATCCCCGCGCTGGAGGATCATCCAGCCGGCGTCCCGGAAAACGATT
CCGAAGCCCAACCTTTCATAGAAGGCGGCGGTGGAATCGAAATCTCGTGATGGCAGGTTGGGCGTCGCTT
GGTCGGTTCATTTCGAACCCCAGAGTCCCGCTCAGAAGAACTCGTCAAGAAGGCGATAGAAGGCGATGCG
CTGCGAATCGGGAGCGGCGATACCGTAAAGCACGAGGAAGCGGTCAGCCCATTCGCCGCCAAGCTCTTCA
GCAATATCACGGGTAGCCAACGCTATGTCCTGATAGCGGTCCGCCACACCCAGCCGGCCACAGTCGATGA
ATCCAGAAAAGCGGCCATTTTCCACCATGATATTCGGCAAGCAGGCATCGTCATGGGTCACGACGAGATC
CTCGCCGTCGGGCATGCTCGCCTTGAGCCTGGCGAACAGTTCGGCTGGCGCGAGCCCCTGATGCTCTTCG
TCCAGATCATCCTGATCGACAAGACCGGCTTCCATCCGAGTACGTGCTCGCTCGATGCGATGTTTCGCTT
GGTGGTCGAATGGGCAGGTAGCCGGATCAAGCGTATGCAGCCGCCGCATTGCATCAGCCATGATGGATAC
TTTCTCGGCAGGAGCAAGGTGAGATGACAGGAGATCCTGCCCCGGCACTTCGCCCAATAGCAGCCAGTCC
CTTCCCGCTTCAGTGACAACGTCGAGCACAGCTGCGCAAGGAACGCCCGTCGTGGCCAGCCACGATAGCC
GCGCTGCCTCGTCTTGCAGTTCATTCAGGGCACCGGACAGGTCGGTCTTGACAAAAAGAACCGGGCGCCC
CTGCGCTGACAGCCGGAACACGGCGGCATCAGAGCAGCCGATTGTCTGTTGTGCCCAGTCATAGCCGAAT
AGCCTCTCCACCCAAGCGGCCGGAGAACCTGCGTGCAATCCATCTTGTTCAATCATACTCTTCCTTTTTC
AATATTATTGAAGCATTTATCAGGGTTATTGTCTCATGAGCGGATACATATTTGAATGTATTTAGAAAAA
TAAACAAATAGGGGTTCCGCGCACATTTCCCCGAAAAGTGCCACCTGAACGAAGCATCTGTGCTTCATTT
TGTAGAACAAAAATGCAACGCGAGAGCGCTAATTTTTCAAACAAAGAATCTGAGCTGCATTTTTACAGAA
CAGAAATGCAACGCGAAAGCGCTATTTTACCAACGAAGAATCTGTGCTTCATTTTTGTAAAACAAAAATG
CAACGCGAGAGCGCTAATTTTTCAAACAAAGAATCTGAGCTGCATTTTTACAGAACAGAAATGCAACGCG
AGAGCGCTATTTTACCAACAAAGAATCTATACTTCTTTTTTGTTCTACAAAAATGCATCCCGAGAGCGCT
ATTTTTCTAACAAAGCATCTTAGATTACTTTTTTTCTCCTTTGTGCGCTCTATAATGCAGTCTCTTGATA
ACTTTTTGCACTGTAGGTCCGTTAAGGTTAGAAGAAGGCTACTTTGGTGTCTATTTTCTCTTCCATAAAA
AAAGCCTGACTCCACTTCCCGCGTTTACTGATTACTAGCGAAGCTGCGGGTGCATTTTTTCAAGATAAAG
GCATCCCCGATTATATTCTATACCGATGTGGATTGCGCATACTTTGTGAACAGAAAGTGATAGCGTTGAT
GATTCTTCATTGGTCAGAAAATTATGAACGGTTTCTTCTATTTTGTCTCTATATACTACGTATAGGAAAT
GTTTACATTTTCGTATTGTTTTCGATTCACTCTATGAATAGTTCTTACTACAATTTTTTTGTCTAAAGAG
TAATACTAGAGATAAACATAAAAAATGTAGAGGTCGAGTTTAGATGCAAGTTCAAGGAGCGAAAGGTGGA
TGGGTAGGTTATATAGGGATATAGCACAGAGATATATAGCAAAGAGATACTTTTGAGCAATGTTTGTGGA
AGCGGTATTCGCAATATTTTAGTAGCTCGTTACAGTCCGGTGCGTTTTTGGTTTTTTGAAAGTGCGTCTT
CAGAGCGCTTTTGGTTTTCAAAAGCGCTCTGAAGTTCCTATACTTTCTAGAGAATAGGAACTTCGGAATA
GGAACTTCAAAGCGTTTCCGAAAACGAGCGCTTCCGAAAATGCAACGCGAGCTGCGCACATACAGCTCAC
TGTTCACGTCGCACCTATATCTGCGTGTTGCCTGTATATATATATACATGAGAAGAACGGCATAGTGCGT
GTTTATGCTTAAATGCGTACTTATATGCGTCTATTTATGTAGGATGAAAGGTAGTCTAGTACCTCCTGTG
ATATTATCCCATTCCATGCGGGGTATCGTATGCTTCCTTCAGCACTACCCTTTAGCTGTTCTATATGCTG
CCACTCCTCAATTGGATTAGTCTCATCCTTCAATGCTATCATTTCCTTTGATATTGGATCATATTAAGAA
ACCATTATTATCATGACATTAACCTATAAAAATAGGCGTATCACGAGGCCCTTTCGTCTCGCGCGTTTCG
GTGATGACGGTGAAAACCTCTGACACATGCAGCTCCCGGAGACGGTCACAGCTTGTCTGTAAGCGGATGC
CGGGAGCAGACAAGCCCGTCAGGGCGCGTCAGCGGGTGTTGGCGGGTGTCGGGGCTGGCTTAACTATGCG
GCATCAGAGCAGATTGTACTGAGAGTGCACCATAGATCAACGACATTACTATATATATAATATAGGAAGC
ATTTAATAGAACAGCATCGTAATATATGTGTACTTTGCAGTTATGACGCCAGATGGCAGTAGTGGAAGAT
ATTCTTTATTGAAAAATAGCTTGTCACCTTACGTACAATCTTGATCCGGAGCTTTTCTTTTTTTGCCGAT
TAAGAATTAATTCGGTCGAAAAAAGAAAAGGAGAGGGCCAAGAGGGAGGGCATTGGTGACTATTGAGCAC
GTGAGTATACGTGATTAAGCACACAAAGGCAGCTTGGAGTATGTCTGTTATTAATTTCACAGGTAGTTCT
GGTCCATTGGTGAAAGTTTGCGGCTTGCAGAGCACAGAGGCCGCAGAATGTGCTCTAGATTCCGATGCTG
ACTTGCTGGGTATTATATGTGTGCCCAATAGAAAGAGAACAATTGACCCGGTTATTGCAAGGAAAATTTC
AAGTCTTGTAAAAGCATATAAAAATAGTTCAGGCACTCCGAAATACTTGGTTGGCGTGTTTCGTAATCAA
CCTAAGGAGGATGTTTTGGCTCTGGTCAATGATTACGGCATTGATATCGTCCAACTGCATGGAGATGAGT
CGTGGCAAGAATACCAAGAGTTCCTCGGTTTGCCAGTTATTAAAAGACTCGTATTTCCAAAAGACTGCAA
CATACTACTCAGTGCAGCTTCACAGAAACCTCATTCGTTTATTCCCTTGTTTGATTCAGAAGCAGGTGGG
ACAGGTGAACTTTTGGATTGGAACTCGATTTCTGACTGGGTTGGAAGGCAAGAGAGCCCCGAAAGCTTAC
ATTTTATGTTAGCTGGTGGACTGACGCCAGAAAATGTTGGTGATGCGCTTAGATTAAATGGCGTTATTGG
TGTTGATGTAAGCGGAGGTGTGGAGACAAATGGTGTAAAAGACTCTAACAAAATAGCAAATTTCGTCAAA
AATGCTAAGAAATAGGTTATTACTGAGTAGTATTTATTTAAGTATTGTTTGTGCACTTGCCGATCTATGC
GGTGTGAAATACCGCACAGATGCGTAAGGAGAAAATACCGCATCAGGAAATTGTAAACGTTAATATTTTG
TTAAAATTCGCGTTAAATTTTTGTTAAATCAGCTCATTTTTTAACCAATAGGCCGAAATCGGCAAAATCC
CTTATAAATCAAAAGAATAGACCGAGATAGGGT
[37 nt withheld, positions 7734-7770]
AAAGAACGTGGACTCCAACGTCAAAGG
[49 nt withheld, positions 7798-7846]
T
[91 nt withheld, positions 7848-7938]
G
[124 nt withheld, positions 7940-8063]
CCATTCGCCATTCAGGCTGCGCAACTGTTGGGAAGGGCGAT
