>Addgene plasmid #29740 | pTH340-SUP45(1-242)-GalBD | addgene partial sequence | sequence record 36073 | Gal4_N-term
GTATACGACTCACTATAGGGCGAGCCGCCATCATGGAGGAGCAGAAGCTGATCTCAGAGGAGGACCTGCA
TATGGCCATGGAGATGGATAACGAGGTTGAAAAAAATATTGAGATCTGGAAGGTCAAGAAGTTGGTCCAA
TCTTTAGAAAAAGCTAGAGGTAATGGTACTTCTATGATTTCCTTAGTTATTCCTCCTAAGGGTCAAATTC
CACTGTACCAAAAAATGTTAACAGATGAATATGGTACTGCCTCGAATATTAAATCTAGGGTTAATCGTCT
TTCCGTTTTATCTGCTATCACTTCCACCCAACAAAAGTTGAAGCTATATAATACTTTGCCCAAGAACGGT
TTAGTTTTATATTGTGGTGATATCATCACTGAAGATGGTAAAGAAAAAAAGGTCACTTTTGACATCGAAC
CTTACAAACCTATCAACACATCCTTATATTTGTGTGATAACAAATTTCATACAGAAGTTCTTTCGGAATT
GCTTCAAGCTGACGACAAGTTCGGTTTTATAGTCATGGACGGTCAAGGTACTTTGTTTGGTTCTGTGTCC
GGTAATACGAGAACTGTTTTACATAAATTTACTGTCGATCTGCCAAAAAAGCATGGTAGAGGTGGTCAAT
CTGCGCTTCGTTTTGCTCGTTTAAGAGAAGAAAAAAGACATAATTATGTGAGAAAGGTCGCCGAAGTTGC
TGTTCAAAATTTTATTACTAATGACAAAGTCAATGTTAAGGGTTTAATTTTAGCTGGTTCTGCTGACTTT
AAGACCGATTTGGCTAAATCTGAATTATTCGATCCAAGACTNNNNCATGTAAGGTTATTTCCATCGTGGA
TGTTTCTTATGGTGGTGAAAACGGTTTCAACCAGGCTATCGAACTTTCTGCCGAAGCGTTGGCCAATTAA
CTGCAGCGGCCGCATAACTAGC
